>Addgene plasmid #72153 | Sema3g.z(S)-Fc-His | depositor full sequence | sequence record 139858 | Full sequence
GTCGAGGTCTCGACGGTATCGATTGACATTGATTATTGACTAGCTAGTTATTAATAGTAATCAATTACGG
GGTCATTAGTTCATAGCCCATATATGGAGTTCCGCGTTACATAACTTACGGTAAATGGCCCGCCTGGCTG
ACCGCCCAACGACCCCCGCCCATTGACGTCAATAATGACGTATGTTCCCATAGTAACGCCAATAGGGACT
TTCCATTGACGTCAATGGGTGGAGTATTTACGGTAAACTGCCCACTTGGCAGTACATCAAGTGTATCATA
TGCCAAGTCCGCCCCCTATTGACGTCAATGACGGTAAATGGCCCGCCTGGCATTATGCCCAGTACATGAC
CTTACGGGACTTTCCTACTTGGCAGTACATCTACGTATTAGTCATCGCTATTACCATGGTGATGCGGTTT
TGGCAGTACACCAATGGGCGTGGATAGCGGTTTGACTCACGGGGATTTCCAAGTCTCCACCCCATTGACG
TCAATGGGAGTTTGTTTTGGCACCAAAATCAACGGGACTTTCCAAAATGTCGTAATAACCCCGCCCCGTT
GACGCAAATGGGCGGTAGGCGTGTACGGTGGGAGGTCTATATAAGCAGAGCTCGTTTAGTGAACCGTCAG
ATCGCCTGGAGACGCCATCCACGCTGTTTTGACCTCCATAGAAGACACCGGGACCGATCCAGCCTCCGCG
GCCGGGAACGGTGCATTGGAACGCGGATTCCCCGTGCCAAGAGTGACGTAAGTACCGCCTATAGACTCTA
TAGGCACACCCCTTTGGCTCTTATGCATGCTATACTGTTTTTGGCTTGGGGCCTATACACCCCCGCTTCC
ATATGCTATAGGTGATGGTATAGCTTAGCCTATAGGTGTGGGTTATTGACCATTATTGACCACTCCCCTA
TTGGTGACGATACTTTCCATTACTAATCCATAACATGGCTCTTTGCCACAACTATCTCTATTGGCTATAT
GCCAATACTCTGTCCTTCAGAGACTGACACGGACTCTGTATTTTTACAGGATGGGGTCCCATTTATTATT
TACAAATTCACATATACAACAACGCCGTCCCCCGTGCCCGCAGTTTTTATTAAACATAGCGTGGGATCTC
CACGCGAATCTCGGGTACGTGTTCCGGACATGGGCTCTTCTCCGGTAGCGGCGGAGCTTCCACATCCGAG
CCCTGGTCCCATGCCTCCAGCGGCTCATGGTCGCTCGGCAGCTCCTTGCTCCTAACAGTGGAGGCCAGAC
TTAGGCACAGCACAATGCCCACCACCACCAGTGTGCCGCACAAGGCCGTGGCGGTAGGGTATGTGTCTGA
AAATGAGCTCGGAGATTGGGCTCGCACCGCTGACGCAGATGGAAGACTTAAGGCAGCGGCAGAAGAAGAT
GCAGGCAGCTGAGTTGTTGTATTCTGATAAGAGTCAGAGGTAACTCCCGTTGCGGTGCTGTTAACGGTGG
AGGGCAGTGTAGTCTGAGCAGTACTCGTTGCTGCCGCGCGCGCCACCAGACATAATAGCTGACAGACTAA
CAGACTGTTCCTTTCCATGGGTCTTTTCTGCAGAAGCTTGAATTCTCGAGGATCCGCGGCCGCGCCACCA
TGGACCCATCTGCGTGGGCCATCTGCTGCCTCCTGGGGAGCCTTCTGTTCCATGTGGGCATCCCCAGCCC
TGGTCCCAGCCCCAGTGTGCCTCGTCTGCGGCTCTCCTACAGAGATCTCCTGTCTACCAACCGCTCTGCC
ATCTTTCTGGGCCCACGGGGTTCCCTAGACCTCCAAGTCATGTACCTGGATGAGTATCGAGATCGCCTCT
TTCTGGGAAGCCGAGATGCCCTTTACTCTCTGAGACTGGATCAGGCATGGCCAGACCCCCGGGAGGTCTT
GTGGCTGCCACAGCCAGGACAGAAGGTGGAATGTGTCCGCAAGGGAAAAGACCCTTTGACGGAGTGTGCC
AACTTCGTGCGGGTCTTACAACCCCATAACCGGACCCATCTGCTGGCCTGTGGCACAGGAGCCTTCCAAC
CCATCTGCACCTTCATCACAGTGGGGCATCGAGGGGAGCATGTGCTCCGCTTGGATGCTAGCAGCGTCGA
GAATGGAAGGGGGCGTTGCCCACATGAGCCCAGCCGACCCTTCGCCAGCACCTTTGTAGGTGGGGAGCTA
TACACAGGTCTCACTGCCGATTTCCTGGGACGTGAGGCCATGATTTTCCGGAGTGGGGGTCCCCGACCAG
CCCTGCGTTCTGACTCTGACCAGAGCCTCCTACATGAACCCCGGTTTGTGATGGCTGCTCGGATCCCAGA
TAACTCTGACCGGGACGACGACAAGGTGTACTTCTTCTTCTCCGAGACTGTCCCGTCACCAGATGGTGGC
CCAGGTCATGTCACCATCAGCCGAGTGGGCCGCGTCTGTGTGAATGATGCTGGTGGCCAGCGGGTGCTGG
TGAACAAATGGAGCACTTTCCTCAAGGCCCGGCTGGTGTGCTCTGTGCCTGGCCCGGGTGGGGCTGAGAC
TCACTTTGACCAGCTAGAGGATGTGTTCCTGCTGTGGCCCAAGGCCGGGAAGAGCCTCGAGGTGTATGCG
CTGTTCAGCACTGTCAGTGCTGTGTTCCAGGGCTTTGCTGTCTGTGTGTACCACATGGTAGACATCTGGG
AGGTCTTCAATGGGCCCTTTGCCCACCGAGATGGCCCTCAGCATCAGTGGGGACCCTATGGGGGCAAGGT
GCCCTTCCCTCGCCCCGGTGTGCCTGTGAGGCCTCGGCGTGGCCGCCCTGTCCTGGTCAAAACTCACTTG
GCTCAGCGACTGCGCCAGATTGTGGTGGATCGAGTGGAGGCTGAGGATGGGACCTATGATGTCATCTTCC
TAGGGACTGATTCGGGTTCTGTGCTCAAAGTCATTGCCCTCCAGGGTGGTGGCTTGACTGAACCTGAAGA
GGTGGTTTTGGAGGAGCTCCAGGTGTTTAAGGTGCCAACGCCCATCACTGAGATGGAGATCTCTGTCAAA
AGGCAAACGCTGTATGTGGGCTCTCCACTGGGTGTGGCCCGGCTGCAGCTGCACCAGTGTGAGACTTACG
GCAGTGCCTGTGCTGAGTGCTGCCTGGCCCGGGACCCATACTGTGCTTGGGATGGCACTGCCTGTGCCCG
CTACCGCCCCAGCTCTGGCGGCGCGCCTGACAAAACTCACACATGCCCACCGTGCCCAGCACCTGAACTC
CTGGGGGGACCGTCAGTCTTCCTCTTCCCCCCAAAACCCAAGGACACCCTCATGATCTCCCGGACCCCTG
AGGTCACATGCGTGGTGGTGGACGTGAGCCACGAAGACCCTGAGGTCAAGTTCAACTGGTACGTGGACGG
CGTGGAGGTGCATAATGCCAAGACAAAGCCGCGGGAGGAGCAGTACAACAGCACGTACCGTGTGGTCAGC
GTCCTCACCGTCCTGCACCAGGACTGGCTGAATGGCAAGGAGTACAAGTGCAAGGTCTCCAACAAAGCCC
TCCCAGCCCCCATCGAGAAAACCATCTCCAAAGCCAAAGGGCAGCCCCGAGAACCACAGGTGTATACCCT
GCCCCCATCCCGGGATGAGCTGACCAAGAACCAGGTCAGCCTGACCTGCCTGGTCAAAGGCTTCTATCCC
AGCGACATCGCCGTGGAGTGGGAGAGCAATGGGCAGCCGGAGAACAACTACAAGACCACGCCTCCCGTGC
TGGACTCCGACGGCTCCTTCTTCCTCTACAGCAAGCTCACCGTGGACAAGAGCAGGTGGCAGCAGGGGAA
CGTCTTCTCATGCTCCGTGATGCATGAGGCTCTGCACAACCACTACACGCAGAAGAGCCTCTCCCTGTCT
CCGGGTAAAGGCGGCCATCATCACCATCACCATTAATCTAGAGATCTTATTAAAGCAGAACTTGTTTATT
GCAGCTTATAATGGTTACAAATAAAGCAATAGCATCACAAATTTCACAAATAAAGCATTTTTTTCACTGC
ATTCTAGTTGTGGTTTGTCCAAACTCATCAATGTATCTTATCATGTCTGGTCGACTCTAGCTAGACTCTT
CCGCTTCCTCGCTCACTGACTCGCTGCGCTCGGTCGTTCGGCTGCGGCGAGCGGTATCAGCTCACTCAAA
GGCGGTAATACGGTTATCCACAGAATCAGGGGATAACGCAGGAAAGAACATGTGAGCAAAAGGCCAGCAA
AAGGCCAGGAACCGTAAAAAGGCCGCGTTGCTGGCGTTTTTCCATAGGCTCCGCCCCCCTGACGAGCATC
ACAAAAATCGACGCTCAAGTCAGAGGTGGCGAAACCCGACAGGACTATAAAGATACCAGGCGTTTCCCCC
TGGAAGCTCCCTCGTGCGCTCTCCTGTTCCGACCCTGCCGCTTACCGGATACCTGTCCGCCTTTCTCCCT
TCGGGAAGCGTGGCGCTTTCTCATAGCTCACGCTGTAGGTATCTCAGTTCGGTGTAGGTCGTTCGCTCCA
AGCTGGGCTGTGTGCACGAACCCCCCGTTCAGCCCGACCGCTGCGCCTTATCCGGTAACTATCGTCTTGA
GTCCAACCCGGTAAGACACGACTTATCGCCACTGGCAGCAGCCACTGGTAACAGGATTAGCAGAGCGAGG
TATGTAGGCGGTGCTACAGAGTTCTTGAAGTGGTGGCCTAACTACGGCTACACTAGAAGAACAGTATTTG
GTATCTGCGCTCTGCTGAAGCCAGTTACCTTCGGAAAAAGAGTTGGTAGCTCTTGATCCGGCAAACAAAC
CACCGCTGGTAGCGGTGGTTTTTTTGTTTGCAAGCAGCAGATTACGCGCAGAAAAAAAGGATCTCAAGAA
GATCCTTTGATCTTTTCTACGGGGTCTGACGCTCAGTGGAACGAAAACTCACGTTAAGGGATTTTGGTCA
TGAGATTATCAAAAAGGATCTTCACCTAGATCCTTTTAAATTAAAAATGAAGTTTTAAATCAATCTAAAG
TATATATGAGTAAACTTGGTCTGACAGTTACCAATGCTTAATCAGTGAGGCACCTATCTCAGCGATCTGT
CTATTTCGTTCATCCATAGTTGCCTGACTCCCCGTCGTGTAGATAACTACGATACGGGAGGGCTTACCAT
CTGGCCCCAGTGCTGCAATGATACCGCGAGACCCACGCTCACCGGCTCCAGATTTATCAGCAATAAACCA
GCCAGCCGGAAGGGCCGAGCGCAGAAGTGGTCCTGCAACTTTATCCGCCTCCATCCAGTCTATTAATTGT
TGCCGGGAAGCTAGAGTAAGTAGTTCGCCAGTTAATAGTTTGCGCAACGTTGTTGCCATTGCTACAGGCA
TCGTGGTGTCACGCTCGTCGTTTGGTATGGCTTCATTCAGCTCCGGTTCCCAACGATCAAGGCGAGTTAC
ATGATCCCCCATGTTGTGCAAAAAAGCGGTTAGCTCCTTCGGTCCTCCGATCGTTGTCAGAAGTAAGTTG
GCCGCAGTGTTATCACTCATGGTTATGGCAGCACTGCATAATTCTCTTACTGTCATGCCATCCGTAAGAT
GCTTTTCTGTGACTGGTGAGTACTCAACCAAGTCATTCTGAGAATAGTGTATGCGGCGACCGAGTTGCTC
TTGCCCGGCGTCAATACGGGATAATACCGCGCCACATAGCAGAACTTTAAAAGTGCTCATCATTGGAAAA
CGTTCTTCGGGGCGAAAACTCTCAAGGATCTTACCGCTGTTGAGATCCAGTTCGATGTAACCCACTCGTG
CACCCAACTGATCTTCAGCATCTTTTACTTTCACCAGCGTTTCTGGGTGAGCAAAAACAGGAAGGCAAAA
TGCCGCAAAAAAGGGAATAAGGGCGACACGGAAATGTTGAATACTCATACTCTTCCTTTTTCAATATTAT
TGAAGCATTTATCAGGGTTATTGTCTCATGAGCGGATACATATTTGAATGTATTTAGAAAAATAAACAAA
TAGGGGTTCCGCGCACATTTCCCCGAAAAGTGCCACCTGACGTCTAAGAAACCATTATTATCATGACATT
AACCTATAAAAATAGGCGTATCACGAGGCCCTTTCGTCTCGCGCGTTTCGGTGATGACGGTGAAAACCTC
TGACACATGCAGCTCCCGGAGGAATGTGTGTCAGTTAGGGTGTGGAAAGTCCCCAGGCTCCCCAGGCAGG
CAGAAGTATGCAAAGCATGCATCTCAATTAGTCAGCAACCAGGTGTGGAAAGTCCCCAGGCTCCCCAGCA
GGCAGAAGTATGCAAAGCATGCATCTCAATTAGTCAGCAACCATAGTCCCGCCCCTAACTCCGCCCATCC
CGCCCCTAACTCCGCCCAGTTCCGCCCATTCTCCGCCCCATGGCTGACTAATTTTTTTTATTTATGCAGA
GGCCGAGGCCGCCTCTGCCTCTGAGCTATTCCAGAAGTAGTGAGGAGGCTTTTTTGGAGGCCTAGGCTTT
TGCAAAAAGCTCCCGGGAGCTTGTATATCCATTTTCGTCCCGGAGACGGTCACAGCTTGTCTGTAAGCGG
ATGCCGGGAGCAGACAAGCCCGTCAGGGCGCGTCAGCGGGTGTTGGCGGGTGTCGGGGCTGGCTTAACTA
TGCGGCATCAGAGCAGATTGTACTGAGAGTGCACCATATGCGGTGTGAAATACCGCACAGATGCGTAAGG
AGAAAATACCGCATCAGGAAATTGTAAGCGTTAATATTTTGTTAAAATTCGCGTTAAATTTTTGTTAAAT
CAGCTCATTTTTTAACCAATAGGCCGAAATCGGCAAAATCCCTTATAAATCAAAAGAATAGACCGAGATA
GGGT
[37 nt withheld, positions 6795-6831]
AAAGAACGTGGACTCCAACGTCAAAGG
[49 nt withheld, positions 6859-6907]
T
[91 nt withheld, positions 6909-6999]
G
[124 nt withheld, positions 7001-7124]
CCATTCGCCATTCAGGCTGCGCAACTGTTGGGAAGGGCGATCGGTGCGGGCCTCTTCGCTATTACGCCAG
CTGGCGAAAGGGGGATGTGCTGCAAGGCGATTAAGTTGGGTAACGCCAGGGTTTTCCCAGTCACGACGTT
GTAAAACGACGGCCAGTGAATT
Features (pLannotate 1.2.2; 14 found; start..end, strand, type, name):
     25..408     +  enhancer       CMV enhancer: human cytomegalovirus immediate early enhancer
    410..609     +  promoter       CMV promoter: human cytomegalovirus (CMV) immediate early promoter
    748..1573    +  intron         CMV intron A: human cytomegalovirus intron A (Chapman et al., 1991)
   1610..3169    +  CDS            SEMA3G (fragment): SEM3G_HUMAN - Experimental evidence at protein level: Swiss-Prot protein existence level 1. Has chemorepulsive activities for sympathetic axons. Ligand of NRP2 (By similarity). From Homo sapiens (Human).
   3179..3859    +  CDS            IGHG1 (fragment): IGHG1_HUMAN - Experimental evidence at protein level: Swiss-Prot protein existence level 1. Constant region of immunoglobulin heavy chains. Immunoglobulins, also known as antibodies, are membrane-bound or secreted glycoproteins produced by B lymphocytes. In the recognition phase of humoral immunity, the membrane-bound immunoglobulins serve as receptors which, upon binding of a specific antigen, trigger the clonal expansion and differentiation of B lymphocytes into immunoglobulins- secreting plasma cells. Secreted immunoglobulins mediate the effector phase of humoral immunity, which results in
   3909..4030    +  polyA_signal   SV40 poly(A) signal: SV40 polyadenylation signal
   4239..4827    -  rep_origin     ori: high-copy-number ColE1/pMB1/pBR322/pUC origin of replication
   4998..5858    -  CDS            AmpR: β-lactamase; bla; confers resistance to ampicillin, carbenicillin, and related antibiotics
   5859..5963    -  promoter       AmpR promoter: bla
   6058..6093    +  CDS            rop (fragment): Rop protein, which maintains plasmids at low copy number; rop
   6116..6446    +  promoter       SV40 promoter: SV40 enhancer and early promoter
   6569..6668    +  misc_feature   bom (fragment): basis of mobility region from pBR322
   6696..7124    -  rep_origin     f1 ori (sequence partly withheld): f1 bacteriophage origin of replication; arrow indicates direction of (+) strand synthesis
   7128..7285    -  CDS            lacZα (fragment): LacZα fragment of β-galactosidase; lacZ fragment
