[The description below was written by a language model from this plasmid's Addgene catalogue record and pLannotate feature annotations shown in this document.]
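Description:
Sema3g.z(S)-Fc-His is a 7,286 bp mammalian expression plasmid built on the pCMVi-SV40ori backbone that produces a soluble, tagged form of mouse semaphorin 3G. In bacteria it is maintained at high copy through a ColE1/pUC-type origin and selected with ampicillin via the β-lactamase gene. The backbone also carries an f1 phage origin and residual fragments of rop, bom and lacZα that appear to be non-functional cloning remnants. An SV40 enhancer/early promoter region is present, which contains the SV40 origin implied by the backbone name. This origin allows episomal amplification in cells expressing large T antigen.

The expression cassette consists of the human CMV immediate early enhancer and promoter followed by CMV intron A, which typically boosts transcript processing and expression. The 1,560 bp Sema3g insert was cloned between retained NotI and AscI sites. It encodes isoform z, which the depositor notes has a 105 nt deletion at the 3' end of exon 10, and the "short" form is truncated at proteolytic cleavage site P1. The automated annotation labels this region by its similarity to the human SEMA3G protein, but the catalogue record gives the species as mouse. The insert is followed by the backbone-encoded Fc region of human IgG1 and, according to the record, a 6X histidine tag that is not separately annotated. An SV40 polyadenylation signal terminates the transcript.

The Fc-His fusion gives handles for affinity capture, purification and detection. The construct was made as part of an extracellular biochemical interaction screen examining recognition proteins in the retina.
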