Addgene plasmid #72153: Sema3g.z(S)-Fc-His
Purpose: Expresses the Sema3G, isoform z protein (truncated at cleavage site P1; ie, short), C-terminally fused to the Fc region of human IgG1 + 6X histidine tag.
Depositing lab: Woj Wojtowicz. Depositing organization: University of California, Berkeley. Publication: An extracellular biochemical screen reveals that FLRTs and Unc5s mediate neuronal subtype recognition in the retina. Visser JJ, Cheng Y, Perry SC, Chastain AB, Parsa B, Masri SS, Ray TA, Kay JN, Wojtowicz WM. Elife. 2015 Dec 3;4. pii: e08149. doi: 10.7554/eLife.08149. PubMed 26633812.
Backbone
  Vector backbone: pCMVi-SV40ori
  Vector type: Mammalian Expression
Growth in bacteria
  Bacterial resistance: Ampicillin, 100 μg/mL
  Growth temperature: 37°C
  Growth strain: DH5alpha
  Copy number: High Copy
Gene/Insert
  Gene/Insert name: Sema3g.z (alt names: Semaphorin 3G, isoform z; NCBI gene ID 218877)
  Species: M. musculus (mouse)
  Insert size (bp): 1560
  Entrez Gene: Sema3g (a.k.a. AK129018)
  Promoter: CMV
  Tag / fusion protein: Fc-His (C terminal on backbone)
  Cloning method: Restriction Enzyme; 5′ cloning site NotI (not destroyed); 3′ cloning site AscI (not destroyed)
  Sequencing primers: 5′ GTCAGAGGTAACTCCCGTTGC; 3′ ATCATGAGGGTGTCCTTG
Terms and licenses: Academic/Nonprofit Terms; Industry Terms: Not Available to Industry
Depositor comments: Sema3g.z contains a 105 nt deletion at the 3' end of exon 10.
How to cite: Sema3g.z(S)-Fc-His was a gift from Woj Wojtowicz (Addgene plasmid # 72153 ; http://n2t.net/addgene:72153 ; RRID:Addgene_72153)
