>Addgene plasmid #72153 | Sema3g.z(S)-Fc-His | addgene partial sequence | sequence record 138977 | pMRB101-F 5'-aagatgcaggcagctgagtt-3'
ACGGTGGAGGGCAGTGTAGTCTGAGCAGTACTCGTTGCTGCCGCGCGCGCCACCAGACATAATAGCTGAC
AGACTAACAGACTGTTCCTTTCCATGGGTCTTTTCTGCAGAAGCTTGAATTCTCGAGGATCCGCGGCCGC
GCCACCATGGACCCATCTGCGTGGGCCATCTGCTGCCTCCTGGGGAGCCTTCTGTTCCATGTGGGCATCC
CCAGCCCTGGTCCCAGCCCCAGTGTGCCTCGTCTGCGGCTCTCCTACAGAGATCTCCTGTCTACCAACCG
CTCTGCCATCTTTCTGGGCCCACGGGGTTCCCTAGACCTCCAAGTCATGTACCTGGATGAGTATCGAGAT
CGCCTCTTTCTGGGAAGCCGAGATGCCCTTTACTCTCTGAGACTGGATCAGGCATGGCCAGACCCCCGGG
AGGTCTTGTGGCTGCCACAGCCAGGACAGAAGGTGGAATGTGTCCGCAAGGGAAAAGACCCTTTGACGGA
GTGTGCCAACTTCGTGCGGGTCTTACAACCCCATAACCGGACCCATCTGCTGGCCTGTGGCACAGGAGCC
TTCCAACCCATCTGCACCTTCATCACAGTGGGGCATCGAGGGGAGCATGTGCTCCGCTTGGATGCTAGCA
GCGTCGAGAATGGAAGGGGGCGTTGCCCACATGAGCCCAGCCGACCCTTCGCCAGCACCTTTGTAGGTGG
GGAGCTATACACAGGTCTCACTGCCGATTTCCTGGGACGTGAGGCCATGATTTTCCGGAGTGGG
