>Addgene plasmid #72153 | Sema3g.z(S)-Fc-His | addgene partial sequence | sequence record 138979 | SV40pA-R 5'-GAAATTTGTGATGCTATTGC-3'
ATAAGATCTCTAGATTAATGGTGATGGTGATGATGGCCGCCTTTACCCGGAGACAGGGAGAGGCTCTTCT
GCGTGTAGTGGTTGTGCAGAGCCTCATGCATCACGGAGCATGAGAAGACGTTCCCCTGCTGCCACCTGCT
CTTGTCCACGGTGAGCTTGCTGTAGAGGAAGAAGGAGCCGTCGGAGTCCAGCACGGGAGGCGTGGTCTTG
TAGTTGTTCTCCGGCTGCCCATTGCTCTCCCACTCCACGGCGATGTCGCTGGGATAGAAGCCTTTGACCA
GGCAGGTCAGGCTGACCTGGTTCTTGGTCAGCTCATCCCGGGATGGGGGCAGGGTATACACCTGTGGTTC
TCGGGGCTGCCCTTTGGCTTTGGAGATGGTTTTCTCGATGGGGGCTGGGAGGGCTTTGTTGGAGACCTTG
CACTTGTACTCCTTGCCATTCAGCCAGTCCTGGTGCAGGACGGTGAGGACGCTGACCACACGGTACGTGC
TGTTGTACTGCTCCTCCCGCGGCTTTGTCTTGGCATTATGCACCTCCACGCCGTCCACGTACCAGTTGAA
CTTGACCTCAGGGTCTTCGTGGCTCACGTCCACCACCACGCATGTGACCTCAGGGGTCCGGGAGATCATG
AGGGTGTCCTTGGGTTTTGGGGGGAAGAGGAAGACTGACGGTCCCCCCAGGAGTTCAGGTGCTGGGCACG
GTGGGCATGTGTGAGTTTTGTCAGGCGCGCCGCCAGAGCTGGGGCGGTAGCGGGCACAGGCAGTGCCATC
CCAAGCACAGTATGGGTCCCGGGCCAGGCAGCACTCAGCACAGGCACTGCCGTAAGTCTCACACTGGTGC
AGCTGCAGCCGGGCCACACC
