>Addgene plasmid #72153 | Sema3g.z(S)-Fc-His | addgene partial sequence | sequence record 139857 | mSema-F 5'-tttgtgatggctgctcggat-3'
GTGTACTTCTTCTTCTCCGAGACTGTCCCGTCACCAGATGGTGGCCCAGGTCATGTCACCATCAGCCGAG
TGGGCCGCGTCTGTGTGAATGATGCTGGTGGCCAGCGGGTGCTGGTGAACAAATGGAGCACTTTCCTCAA
GGCCCGGCTGGTGTGCTCTGTGCCTGGCCCGGGTGGGGCTGAGACTCACTTTGACCAGCTAGAGGATGTG
TTCCTGCTGTGGCCCAAGGCCGGGAAGAGCCTCGAGGTGTATGCGCTGTTCAGCACTGTCAGTGCTGTGT
TCCAGGGCTTTGCTGTCTGTGTGTACCACATGGTAGACATCTGGGAGGTCTTCAATGGGCCCTTTGCCCA
CCGAGATGGCCCTCAGCATCAGTGGGGACCCTATGGGGGCAAGGTGCCCTTCCCTCGCCCCGGTGTGCCT
GTGAGGCCTCGGCGTGGCCGCCCTGTCCTGGTCAAAACTCACTTGGCTCAGCGACTGCGCCAGATTGTGG
TGGATCGAGTGGAGGCTGAGGATGGGACCTATGATGTCATCTTCCTAGGGACTGATTCGGGTTCTGTGCT
CAAAGTCATTGCCCTCCAGGGTGGTGGCTTGACTGAACCTGAAGAGGTGGTTTTGGAGGAGCTCCAGGTG
TTTAAGGTGCCAACGCCCATCACTGAGATGGAGATCTCTGTCAAAAGGCAAACGCTGTATGTGGGCTCTC
CACTGGGTGTGGCCCGGCTGCAGCTGCACCAGTGTGAGACTTACGGCAGTGCCTGTGCTGAGTGCTGCCT
GGCCCGGGACCCATACTGTGCTTGGGATGGCACTGCCTGTGCCCGCTACCGCCC
